Addgene plasmid #222242: pcDNA-DDX53-K272A
Purpose: Express FLAG tagged DDX53 mutant K272A in mammalian cells
Depositing lab: Yuliang Wu. Depositing organization: University of Saskatchewan.
Backbone
  Vector backbone: pcDNA3
  Backbone size w/o insert (bp): 5400
  Total vector size (bp): 7290
  Vector type: Mammalian Expression
  Selectable markers: Neomycin (select with G418)
Growth in bacteria
  Bacterial resistance: Ampicillin, 100 μg/mL
  Growth temperature: 37°C
  Growth strain: DH5alpha
  Copy number: High Copy
Gene/Insert
  Gene/Insert name: DDX53 (alt name: CAGE)
  Species: H. sapiens (human)
  Insert size (bp): 1900
  Mutation: K272A
  Entrez Gene: DDX53 (a.k.a. CAGE, CT26)
  Promoter: T7
  Tag / fusion protein: 3xFLAG (C terminal on insert)
  Cloning method: Restriction Enzyme; 5′ cloning site Hind III (not destroyed); 3′ cloning site XhoI (not destroyed)
  Sequencing primers: 5′ T7 promoter; 3′ SP6 promoter
Terms and licenses: Academic/Nonprofit Terms; Industry Terms: Not Available to Industry
How to cite: pcDNA-DDX53-K272A was a gift from Yuliang Wu (Addgene plasmid # 222242 ; http://n2t.net/addgene:222242 ; RRID:Addgene_222242)
