[The description below was written by a language model from this plasmid's Addgene catalogue record and pLannotate feature annotations shown in this document.]
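Description:
pcDNA-DDX53-K272A is a mammalian expression plasmid built on the pcDNA3 backbone that encodes human DDX53 (also known as CAGE or CT26) carrying a K272A substitution and a C-terminal 3xFLAG epitope tag. The roughly 1.9 kb coding sequence was inserted between the HindIII and XhoI sites, both of which are retained. The catalogue lists T7 as the promoter. However, the feature table shows the insert lying downstream of the human cytomegalovirus immediate-early enhancer and promoter, which is the element that would drive transcription in mammalian cells. The bacteriophage T7 promoter sits just upstream of the open reading frame and an oppositely oriented SP6 promoter lies just after the tag. These phage promoters serve as sequencing primer sites, and T7 could in principle support in vitro transcription. A bovine growth hormone polyadenylation signal terminates the transcript.

In E. coli the plasmid replicates from a high-copy ColE1/pUC-type origin and is selected with ampicillin through the β-lactamase gene. An f1 origin is also present. For mammalian cells, a separate cassette with the SV40 early promoter, the neomycin phosphotransferase gene and the SV40 poly(A) signal allows G418 selection of stable transfectants. Several short annotations (partial HIV-1 LTR, ble, lacI and bom fragments, and lac promoter/operator remnants) appear to be backbone leftovers or similarity hits rather than functional parts. The sequenced record is 7,340 nt, slightly larger than the 7,290 bp listed in the catalogue.

The stated purpose is to express FLAG-tagged DDX53 K272A in mammalian cells, where the tag allows detection or pull-down with anti-FLAG reagents. The record does not state the functional consequence of the K272A mutation.
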