Features (pLannotate 1.2.2; 22 found; start..end, strand, type, name):
     28..80      -  misc_feature   bom (fragment): basis of mobility region from pBR322
    235..614     +  enhancer       CMV enhancer: human cytomegalovirus immediate early enhancer
    615..818     +  promoter       CMV promoter: human cytomegalovirus (CMV) immediate early promoter
    814..847     +  LTR            5' LTR (truncated) (fragment): truncated 5' long terminal repeat (LTR) from HIV-1
    863..881     +  promoter       T7 promoter: promoter for bacteriophage T7 RNA polymerase
    904..2796    +  CDS            DDX53: DDX53_HUMAN - Also known as CAGE. Experimental evidence at protein level: Swiss-Prot protein existence level 1. From Homo sapiens (Human).
   2797..2862    +  CDS            3xFLAG: three tandem FLAG® epitope tags, followed by an enterokinase cleavage site
   2893..2911    -  promoter       SP6 promoter: promoter for bacteriophage SP6 RNA polymerase
   2937..3161    +  polyA_signal   bGH poly(A) signal: bovine growth hormone polyadenylation signal
   3165..3186    +  promoter       SV40 promoter (fragment): SV40 enhancer and early promoter
   3207..3635    +  rep_origin     f1 ori (sequence partly withheld): f1 bacteriophage origin of replication; arrow indicates direction of (+) strand synthesis
   3649..3978    +  promoter       SV40 promoter: SV40 enhancer and early promoter
   4045..4836    +  CDS            neo: KKA2_KLEPN - Also known as kan, nptII. Experimental evidence at protein level: Swiss-Prot protein existence level 1. Resistance to kanamycin, neomycin, paromomycin, ribostamycin, butirosin and gentamicin B. From Klebsiella pneumoniae.
   4860..5018    +  CDS            ble (fragment): BLE_KLEPN - Experimental evidence at protein level: Swiss-Prot protein existence level 1. Binding protein with a strong affinity to the bleomycin family of antibiotics. Binds to CL990; an antimitotic-antibiotic compound. From Klebsiella pneumoniae.
   5013..5134    +  polyA_signal   SV40 poly(A) signal: SV40 polyadenylation signal
   5207..5223    -  protein_bind   lac operator: The lac repressor binds to the lac operator to inhibit transcription in E. coli. This inhibition can be relieved by adding lactose or isopropyl-β-D-thiogalactopyranoside (IPTG). lac repressor encoded by lacI
   5231..5261    -  promoter       lac promoter: promoter for the E. coli lac operon
   5276..5297    -  protein_bind   CAP binding site: CAP binding activates transcription in the presence of cAMP. E. coli catabolite activator protein
   5310..5402    -  CDS            lacI (fragment): lac repressor; lacI; The lac repressor binds to the lac operator to inhibit transcription in E. coli. This inhibition can be relieved by adding lactose or isopropyl-β-D-thiogalactopyranoside (IPTG).
   5585..6173    -  rep_origin     ori: high-copy-number ColE1/pMB1/pBR322/pUC origin of replication
   6344..7204    -  CDS            AmpR: β-lactamase; bla; confers resistance to ampicillin, carbenicillin, and related antibiotics
   7205..7309    -  promoter       AmpR promoter: bla
>Addgene plasmid #222242 | pcDNA-DDX53-K272A | addgene full sequence | sequence record 441373 | Addgene NGS Result
GACGGATCGGGAGATCTCCCGATCCCCTATGGTGCACTCTCAGTACAATCTGCTCTGATGCCGCATAGTT
AAGCCAGTATCTGCTCCCTGCTTGTGTGTTGGAGGTCGCTGAGTAGTGCGCGAGCAAAATTTAAGCTACA
ACAAGGCAAGGCTTGACCGACAATTGCATGAAGAATCTGCTTAGGGTTAGGCGTTTTGCGCTGCTTCGCG
ATGTACGGGCCAGATATACGCGTTGACATTGATTATTGACTAGTTATTAATAGTAATCAATTACGGGGTC
ATTAGTTCATAGCCCATATATGGAGTTCCGCGTTACATAACTTACGGTAAATGGCCCGCCTGGCTGACCG
CCCAACGACCCCCGCCCATTGACGTCAATAATGACGTATGTTCCCATAGTAACGCCAATAGGGACTTTCC
ATTGACGTCAATGGGTGGAGTATTTACGGTAAACTGCCCACTTGGCAGTACATCAAGTGTATCATATGCC
AAGTACGCCCCCTATTGACGTCAATGACGGTAAATGGCCCGCCTGGCATTATGCCCAGTACATGACCTTA
TGGGACTTTCCTACTTGGCAGTACATCTACGTATTAGTCATCGCTATTACCATGGTGATGCGGTTTTGGC
AGTACATCAATGGGCGTGGATAGCGGTTTGACTCACGGGGATTTCCAAGTCTCCACCCCATTGACGTCAA
TGGGAGTTTGTTTTGGCACCAAAATCAACGGGACTTTCCAAAATGTCGTAACAACTCCGCCCCATTGACG
CAAATGGGCGGTAGGCGTGTACGGTGGGAGGTCTATATAAGCAGAGCTCTCTGGCTAACTAGAGAACCCA
CTGCTTACTGGCTTATCGAAATTAATACGACTCACTATAGGGAGACCCAAGCTTGGCGGCACCATGTCCC
ACTGGGCCCCAGAGTGGAAGAGGGCGGAGGCTAATCCAAGAGACCTTGGGGCCAGCTGGGATGTCAGGGG
CAGCAGAGGCAGTGGCTGGAGTGGCCCCTTCGGCCATCAGGGACCGAGAGCAGCAGGCTCCCGTGAACCA
CCACTCTGCTTTAAAATAAAGAACAATATGGTTGGTGTGGTCATTGGTTACAGTGGATCAAAAATAAAAG
ATCTACAACATTCGACAAACACTAAAATACAGATCATAAACGGGGAATCTGAAGCAAAAGTCAGAATTTT
TGGCAATAGGGAAATGAAAGCAAAGGCCAAAGCGGCTATAGAAACACTTATTAGAAAACAAGAAAGCTAC
AACTCAGAATCCAGTGTGGATAATGCTGCATCCCAAACCCCTATTGGAAGAAATCTAGGCAGAAATGACA
TTGTTGGAGAAGCTGAGCCATTGTCAAATTGGGATCGCATTAGGGCAGCAGTCGTGGAGTGCGAAAAGAG
AAAATGGGCAGATCTACCACCAGTTAAGAAAAACTTTTACATAGAATCCAAAGCAACAAGCTGCATGTCT
GAAATGCAGGTGATTAACTGGAGAAAGGAAAATTTCAACATAACGTGTGATGACTTGAAAAGTGGTGAAA
AGCGTCTCATTCCAAAACCAACTTGCAGGTTTAAAGACGCTTTTCAGCAATACCCTGATCTTCTGAAAAG
CATAATAAGGGTAGGGATTTTAAAGCCAACGCCAATTCAGTCACAGGCATGGCCAATTATTCTACAAGGA
ATAGATCTTATAGTAGTTGCACAAACCGGAACAGGGGCAACATTGTCCTATCTAATGCCTGGGTTTATTC
ATCTTGATTCTCAACCAATATCTAGAGAGCAAAGGAATGGGCCTGGGATGCTAGTCCTTACACCCACTAG
AGAGTTGGCTCTTCACGTGGAAGCTGAATGTTCAAAGTATTCATATAAAGGTCTCAAAAGCATTTGCATA
TATGGTGGTAGAAACAGAAATGGACAAATAGAAGACATTAGCAAAGGTGTAGATATCATTATTGCAACTC
CTGGGAGGCTGAATGACCTACAAATGAATAACTCTGTCAACCTAAGAAGCATAACCTACTTGGTTATAGA
TGAGGCAGATAAAATGCTGGATATGGAATTTGAACCCCAGATAAGGAAGATTTTATTAGATGTGCGCCCA
GACCGACAGACTGTTATGACAAGTGCAACTTGGCCAGATACTGTACGTCAACTAGCACTTTCTTATTTGA
AAGATCCTATGATTGTTTATGTTGGTAATCTGAATCTAGTGGCTGTAAATACAGTGAAGCAAAATATAAT
TGTTACCACAGAAAAAGAAAAACGAGCTCTCACCCAAGAATTCGTAGAGAACATGTCACCCAACGACAAA
GTCATCATGTTTGTCAGCCAAAAACATATTGCTGATGACTTGTCAAGCGACTTCAATATCCAAGGCATAT
CTGCAGAATCATTACATGGCAACAGTGAACAGAGTGATCAAGAGCGAGCAGTAGAGGACTTTAAAAGCGG
AAACATAAAGATACTGATTACAACTGATATAGTATCCCGAGGTCTTGATCTTAATGATGTCACACATGTA
TATAATTATGATTTCCCAAGGAATATTGACGTATATGTACACAGAGTAGGGTACATTGGACGGACAGGAA
AGACTGGCACATCAGTTACCCTCATCACTCAGAGAGATTCGAAAATGGCCGGTGAATTGATTAAAATTCT
GGACAGAGCAAATCAGAGTGTTCCGGAAGATCTTGTAGTAATGGCTGAGCAATACAAGTTAAATCAACAA
AAGAGGCACAGAGAAACACGATCAAGAGAACCTGGACAAAGACGTAAGGAGTTTTATTTTTTAAGTGACT
ACAAAGACCATGACGGTGATTATAAAGATCATGACATCGATTACAAGGATGACGATGACAAGTGACTCGA
GCATGCATCTAGAGGGCCCTATTCTATAGTGTCACCTAAATGCTAGAGCTCGCTGATCAGCCTCGACTGT
GCCTTCTAGTTGCCAGCCATCTGTTGTTTGCCCCTCCCCCGTGCCTTCCTTGACCCTGGAAGGTGCCACT
CCCACTGTCCTTTCCTAATAAAATGAGGAAATTGCATCGCATTGTCTGAGTAGGTGTCATTCTATTCTGG
GGGGTGGGGTGGGGCAGGACAGCAAGGGGGAGGATTGGGAAGACAATAGCAGGCATGCTGGGGATGCGGT
GGGCTCTATGGCTTCTGAGGCGGAAAGAACCAGCTGGGGCTCTAGGGGGTATCCCC
[124 nt withheld, positions 3207-3330]
C
[91 nt withheld, positions 3332-3422]
A
[49 nt withheld, positions 3424-3472]
CCTTTGACGTTGGAGTCCACGTTCTTT
[37 nt withheld, positions 3500-3536]
ACCCTATCTCGGTCTATTCTTTTGATTTATAAGGGATTTTGCCGATTTCGGCCTATTGGTTAAAAAATGA
GCTGATTTAACAAAAATTTAACGCGAATTAATTCTGTGGAATGTGTGTCAGTTAGGGTGTGGAAAGTCCC
CAGGCTCCCCAGCAGGCAGAAGTATGCAAAGCATGCATCTCAATTAGTCAGCAACCAGGTGTGGAAAGTC
CCCAGGCTCCCCAGCAGGCAGAAGTATGCAAAGCATGCATCTCAATTAGTCAGCAACCATAGTCCCGCCC
CTAACTCCGCCCATCCCGCCCCTAACTCCGCCCAGTTCCGCCCATTCTCCGCCCCATGGCTGACTAATTT
TTTTTATTTATGCAGAGGCCGAGGCCGCCTCTGCCTCTGAGCTATTCCAGAAGTAGTGAGGAGGCTTTTT
TGGAGGCCTAGGCTTTTGCAAAAAGCTCCCGGGAGCTTGTATATCCATTTTCGGATCTGATCAAGAGACA
GGATGAGGATCGTTTCGCATGATTGAACAAGATGGATTGCACGCAGGTTCTCCGGCCGCTTGGGTGGAGA
GGCTATTCGGCTATGACTGGGCACAACAGACAATCGGCTGCTCTGATGCCGCCGTGTTCCGGCTGTCAGC
GCAGGGGCGCCCGGTTCTTTTTGTCAAGACCGACCTGTCCGGTGCCCTGAATGAACTGCAGGACGAGGCA
GCGCGGCTATCGTGGCTGGCCACGACGGGCGTTCCTTGCGCAGCTGTGCTCGACGTTGTCACTGAAGCGG
GAAGGGACTGGCTGCTATTGGGCGAAGTGCCGGGGCAGGATCTCCTGTCATCTCACCTTGCTCCTGCCGA
GAAAGTATCCATCATGGCTGATGCAATGCGGCGGCTGCATACGCTTGATCCGGCTACCTGCCCATTCGAC
CACCAAGCGAAACATCGCATCGAGCGAGCACGTACTCGGATGGAAGCCGGTCTTGTCGATCAGGATGATC
TGGACGAAGAGCATCAGGGGCTCGCGCCAGCCGAACTGTTCGCCAGGCTCAAGGCGCGCATGCCCGACGG
CGAGGATCTCGTCGTGACCCATGGCGATGCCTGCTTGCCGAATATCATGGTGGAAAATGGCCGCTTTTCT
GGATTCATCGACTGTGGCCGGCTGGGTGTGGCGGACCGCTATCAGGACATAGCGTTGGCTACCCGTGATA
TTGCTGAAGAGCTTGGCGGCGAATGGGCTGACCGCTTCCTCGTGCTTTACGGTATCGCCGCTCCCGATTC
GCAGCGCATCGCCTTCTATCGCCTTCTTGACGAGTTCTTCTGAGCGGGACTCTGGGGTTCGAAATGACCG
ACCAAGCGACGCCCAACCTGCCATCACGAGATTTCGATTCCACCGCCGCCTTCTATGAAAGGTTGGGCTT
CGGAATCGTTTTCCGGGACGCCGGCTGGATGATCCTCCAGCGCGGGGATCTCATGCTGGAGTTCTTCGCC
CACCCCAACTTGTTTATTGCAGCTTATAATGGTTACAAATAAAGCAATAGCATCACAAATTTCACAAATA
AAGCATTTTTTTCACTGCATTCTAGTTGTGGTTTGTCCAAACTCATCAATGTATCTTATCATGTCTGTAT
ACCGTCGACCTCTAGCTAGAGCTTGGCGTAATCATGGTCATAGCTGTTTCCTGTGTGAAATTGTTATCCG
CTCACAATTCCACACAACATACGAGCCGGAAGCATAAAGTGTAAAGCCTGGGGTGCCTAATGAGTGAGCT
AACTCACATTAATTGCGTTGCGCTCACTGCCCGCTTTCCAGTCGGGAAACCTGTCGTGCCAGCTGCATTA
ATGAATCGGCCAACGCGCGGGGAGAGGCGGTTTGCGTATTGGGCGCTCTTCCGCTTCCTCGCTCACTGAC
TCGCTGCGCTCGGTCGTTCGGCTGCGGCGAGCGGTATCAGCTCACTCAAAGGCGGTAATACGGTTATCCA
CAGAATCAGGGGATAACGCAGGAAAGAACATGTGAGCAAAAGGCCAGCAAAAGGCCAGGAACCGTAAAAA
GGCCGCGTTGCTGGCGTTTTTCCATAGGCTCCGCCCCCCTGACGAGCATCACAAAAATCGACGCTCAAGT
CAGAGGTGGCGAAACCCGACAGGACTATAAAGATACCAGGCGTTTCCCCCTGGAAGCTCCCTCGTGCGCT
CTCCTGTTCCGACCCTGCCGCTTACCGGATACCTGTCCGCCTTTCTCCCTTCGGGAAGCGTGGCGCTTTC
TCATAGCTCACGCTGTAGGTATCTCAGTTCGGTGTAGGTCGTTCGCTCCAAGCTGGGCTGTGTGCACGAA
CCCCCCGTTCAGCCCGACCGCTGCGCCTTATCCGGTAACTATCGTCTTGAGTCCAACCCGGTAAGACACG
ACTTATCGCCACTGGCAGCAGCCACTGGTAACAGGATTAGCAGAGCGAGGTATGTAGGCGGTGCTACAGA
GTTCTTGAAGTGGTGGCCTAACTACGGCTACACTAGAAGAACAGTATTTGGTATCTGCGCTCTGCTGAAG
CCAGTTACCTTCGGAAAAAGAGTTGGTAGCTCTTGATCCGGCAAACAAACCACCGCTGGTAGCGGTGGTT
TTTTTGTTTGCAAGCAGCAGATTACGCGCAGAAAAAAAGGATCTCAAGAAGATCCTTTGATCTTTTCTAC
GGGGTCTGACGCTCAGTGGAACGAAAACTCACGTTAAGGGATTTTGGTCATGAGATTATCAAAAAGGATC
TTCACCTAGATCCTTTTAAATTAAAAATGAAGTTTTAAATCAATCTAAAGTATATATGAGTAAACTTGGT
CTGACAGTTACCAATGCTTAATCAGTGAGGCACCTATCTCAGCGATCTGTCTATTTCGTTCATCCATAGT
TGCCTGACTCCCCGTCGTGTAGATAACTACGATACGGGAGGGCTTACCATCTGGCCCCAGTGCTGCAATG
ATACCGCGAGACCCACGCTCACCGGCTCCAGATTTATCAGCAATAAACCAGCCAGCCGGAAGGGCCGAGC
GCAGAAGTGGTCCTGCAACTTTATCCGCCTCCATCCAGTCTATTAATTGTTGCCGGGAAGCTAGAGTAAG
TAGTTCGCCAGTTAATAGTTTGCGCAACGTTGTTGCCATTGCTACAGGCATCGTGGTGTCACGCTCGTCG
TTTGGTATGGCTTCATTCAGCTCCGGTTCCCAACGATCAAGGCGAGTTACATGATCCCCCATGTTGTGCA
AAAAAGCGGTTAGCTCCTTCGGTCCTCCGATCGTTGTCAGAAGTAAGTTGGCCGCAGTGTTATCACTCAT
GGTTATGGCAGCACTGCATAATTCTCTTACTGTCATGCCATCCGTAAGATGCTTTTCTGTGACTGGTGAG
TACTCAACCAAGTCATTCTGAGAATAGTGTATGCGGCGACCGAGTTGCTCTTGCCCGGCGTCAATACGGG
ATAATACCGCGCCACATAGCAGAACTTTAAAAGTGCTCATCATTGGAAAACGTTCTTCGGGGCGAAAACT
CTCAAGGATCTTACCGCTGTTGAGATCCAGTTCGATGTAACCCACTCGTGCACCCAACTGATCTTCAGCA
TCTTTTACTTTCACCAGCGTTTCTGGGTGAGCAAAAACAGGAAGGCAAAATGCCGCAAAAAAGGGAATAA
GGGCGACACGGAAATGTTGAATACTCATACTCTTCCTTTTTCAATATTATTGAAGCATTTATCAGGGTTA
TTGTCTCATGAGCGGATACATATTTGAATGTATTTAGAAAAATAAACAAATAGGGGTTCCGCGCACATTT
CCCCGAAAAGTGCCACCTGACGTC
